Addgene plasmid #55990: mPlum-Myotilin-C-14
Purpose: Localization: Cytoskeleton, Excitation: 590, Emission: 649
Depositing lab: Michael Davidson. Depositing organization: Florida State University, Tallahassee.
Backbone
  Vector backbone: mPlum-C1
  Backbone size w/o insert (bp): 4750
  Vector type: Mammalian Expression
  Selectable markers: Neomycin (select with G418)
Growth in bacteria
  Bacterial resistance: Kanamycin, 50 μg/mL
  Growth temperature: 37°C
  Growth strain: DH5alpha
  Copy number: High Copy
Gene/Insert
  Gene/Insert name: Myotilin (alt name: NM_006790.1)
  Species: H. sapiens (human)
  Entrez Gene: MYOT
  Promoter: CMV
  Tag / fusion protein: mPlum (N terminal on backbone)
  Cloning method: Unknown
  Sequencing primers: 5′ CMV-F; 3′ SV40pA-R
Terms and licenses: Academic/Nonprofit Terms; Industry Terms: Not Available to Industry
Depositor comments: . Excitation = 590; Emission = 649
How to cite: mPlum-Myotilin-C-14 was a gift from Michael Davidson (Addgene plasmid # 55990 ; http://n2t.net/addgene:55990 ; RRID:Addgene_55990)
