[The description below was written by a language model from this plasmid's Addgene catalogue record and pLannotate feature annotations shown in this document.]
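Description:
mPlum-Myotilin-C-14 is a mammalian expression plasmid built on the mPlum-C1 backbone, a Clontech C1-style vector in which the far-red fluorescent protein mPlum sits upstream of the cloning site so that the inserted gene is expressed as an N-terminally tagged fusion. The insert is human myotilin (MYOT, also called TTID), a component of actin cross-linking complexes involved in myofibril assembly and stability at muscle Z lines. In the annotated sequence, the CMV immediate early enhancer and promoter drive the mPlum coding region. A short gap consistent with a linker follows, and the "14" in the name may refer to its length, though the record does not say so. The MYOT coding sequence comes next, and transcription ends at an SV40 polyadenylation signal. The small large T antigen fragment called just before that signal is probably part of the SV40-derived terminator region rather than a functional coding element.

The plasmid replicates in bacteria at high copy from a ColE1/pUC-type origin and also carries an f1 origin for single-stranded DNA production. A single Tn5 aminoglycoside phosphotransferase gene provides both selections. The bacterial bla promoter drives it for kanamycin resistance in E. coli, and the SV40 early promoter drives it for G418 selection of transfected mammalian cells, with an HSV TK polyadenylation signal downstream. The short ble and bGH poly(A) fragments look like residual or incidental matches in the backbone.

The construct is intended for fluorescence imaging of myotilin localization in the cytoskeleton of mammalian cells. The recorded excitation and emission maxima of 590 and 649 nm make it suitable for combination with shorter-wavelength fluorescent proteins.
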