Features (pLannotate 1.2.2; 15 found; start..end, strand, type, name):
     44..141     +  enhancer       CMV enhancer (fragment): human cytomegalovirus immediate early enhancer; contains an 18-bp deletion relative to the standard CMV enhancer
    142..345     +  promoter       CMV promoter: human cytomegalovirus (CMV) immediate early promoter
    390..1067    +  CDS            mPlum: mPlum is a basic (constitutively fluorescent) red fluorescent protein published in 2004, derived from Discosoma sp.. It has low acid sensitivity.
   1110..2600    +  CDS            MYOT: MYOTI_HUMAN - Also known as TTID. Experimental evidence at protein level: Swiss-Prot protein existence level 1. Component of a complex of multiple actin cross-linking proteins. Involved in the control of myofibril assembly and stability at the Z lines in muscle cells. From Homo sapiens (Human).
   2626..2710    +  CDS            large T antigen (fragment): large T antigen from SV40 (simian virus 40)
   2733..2854    +  polyA_signal   SV40 poly(A) signal: SV40 polyadenylation signal
   2888..3316    -  rep_origin     f1 ori (sequence partly withheld): f1 bacteriophage origin of replication; arrow indicates direction of (+) strand synthesis
   3343..3447    +  promoter       AmpR promoter: bla
   3516..3726    +  promoter       SV40 promoter: SV40 early promoter
   3769..4563    +  CDS            NeoR/KanR: aminoglycoside phosphotransferase from Tn5; aph(3')-II (or nptII); confers resistance to neomycin, kanamycin, and G418 (Geneticin®)
   4584..4736    +  CDS            ble (fragment): BLE_KLEPN - Experimental evidence at protein level: Swiss-Prot protein existence level 1. Binding protein with a strong affinity to the bleomycin family of antibiotics. Binds to CL990; an antimitotic-antibiotic compound. From Klebsiella pneumoniae.
   4795..4842    +  polyA_signal   HSV TK poly(A) signal: herpes simplex virus thymidine kinase polyadenylation signal (Cole and Stacy, 1985)
   4933..4949    -  polyA_signal   bGH poly(A) signal (fragment): bovine growth hormone polyadenylation signal
   5171..5759    +  rep_origin     ori: high-copy-number ColE1/pMB1/pBR322/pUC origin of replication
   5874..5903    +  enhancer       CMV enhancer (fragment): human cytomegalovirus immediate early enhancer
>Addgene plasmid #55990 | mPlum-Myotilin-C-14 | addgene full sequence | sequence record 275042 | Addgene NGS Result
ATTAGTTCATAGCCCATATATGGAGTTCCGCGTTACATAACTTACGGTAAATGGCCCGCCTGGCATTATG
CCCAGTACATGACCTTATGGGACTTTCCTACTTGGCAGTACATCTACGTATTAGTCATCGCTATTACCAT
GGTGATGCGGTTTTGGCAGTACATCAATGGGCGTGGATAGCGGTTTGACTCACGGGGATTTCCAAGTCTC
CACCCCATTGACGTCAATGGGAGTTTGTTTTGGCACCAAAATCAACGGGACTTTCCAAAATGTCGTAACA
ACTCCGCCCCATTGACGCAAATGGGCGGTAGGCGTGTACGGTGGGAGGTCTATATAAGCAGAGCTGGTTT
AGTGAACCGTCAGATCCGCTAGCGCTACCGGTGGCTACCATGGTGAGCAAGGGCGAGGAGGTCATCAAGG
AGTTCATGCGCTTCAAGGAGCACATGGAGGGCTCCGTGAACGGCCACGAGTTCGAGATCGAGGGCGAGGG
CGAGGGCCGCCCCTACGAGGGCACCCAGACCGCCAGGCTGAAGGTGACCAAGGGTGGCCCCCTGCCCTTC
GCCTGGGACATCCTGTCCCCTCAGATCATGTACGGCTCCAAGGCCTACGTGAAGCACCCCGCCGACATCC
CCGACTACTTGAAGCTGTCCTTCCCCGAGGGCTTCAAGTGGGAGCGCGTGATGAACTTCGAGGACGGCGG
CGTGGTGACCGTGACCCAGGACTCCTCCCTGCAGGACGGCGAGTTCATCTACAAGGTGAAGGTGCGCGGC
ACCAACTTCCCCTCCGACGGCCCCGTAATGCAGAAGAAGACCATGGGCTGGGAGGCCTCCTCCGAGCGGA
TGTACCCCGAGGACGGCGCCCTGAAGGGCGAGATGAAGATGAGGCTGAGGCTGAAGGACGGCGGCCACTA
CGACGCCGAGGTCAAGACCACCTACATGGCCAAGAAGCCCGTGCAGCTGCCCGGCGCCTACAAGACCGAC
ATCAAGCTGGACATCACCTCCCACAACGAGGACTACACCATCGTGGAACAGTACGAGCGCGCCGAGGGCC
GCCACTCCACCGGCGCCTCCGGAAGTGCTGGGAGCGCAAGCGGAAGCGGAGGCTCCGGTTTTAACTACGA
ACGTCCAAAACACTTCATCCAGTCCCAAAACCCATGTGGCTCCAGATTGCAGCCTCCTGGACCAGAAACC
TCCAGCTTCTCTAGCCAGACCAAACAGTCTTCCATTATCATCCAGCCCCGCCAGTGTACAGAGCAAAGAT
TTTCTGCCTCCTCAACACTGAGCTCTCACATCACCATGTCCTCCTCTGCTTTCCCTGCTTCTCCCCAGCA
GCATGCTGGCTCCAACCCAGGCCAAAGGGTTACAACCACCTATAACCAGTCCCCAGCCAGCTTCCTCAGC
TCCATATTACCATCACAGCCTGATTACAATAGCAGTAAAATCCCTTCCGCTATGGATTCCAACTATCAAC
AGTCCTCAGCTGGCCAACCTATAAATGCAAAGCCATCCCAAACTGCAAATGCTAAGCCCATACCAAGAAC
TCCTGATCATGAAATACAAGGATCAAAAGAAGCTTTGATTCAAGATTTGGAAAGAAAGCTGAAATGCAAG
GACACCCTTCTTCATAATGGAAATCAACGTCTAACATATGAAGAGAAGATGGCTCGCAGATTGCTAGGAC
CACAGAATGCAGCTGCTGTGTTTCAAGCTCAGGATGACAGTGGTGCACAAGACTCGCAGCAACACAACTC
AGAACATGCGCGACTGCAAGTTCCTACATCACAAGTAAGAAGTAGATCAACCTCAAGGGGAGATGTGAAT
GATCAGGATGCAATCCAGGAGAAATTTTACCCACCACGTTTCATTCAAGTGCCAGAGAACATGTCGATTG
ATGAAGGAAGATTCTGCAGAATGGACTTCAAAGTGAGTGGACTGCCAGCTCCTGATGTGTCATGGTATCT
AAATGGAAGAACAGTTCAATCAGATGATTTGCACAAAATGATAGTGTCTGAGAAGGGTCTTCATTCACTC
ATCTTTGAAGTAGTCAGAGCTTCAGATGCAGGGGCTTATGCATGTGTTGCCAAGAATAGAGCAGGAGAAG
CCACCTTCACTGTGCAGCTGGATGTCCTTGCAAAAGAACATAAAAGAGCACCAATGTTTATCTACAAACC
ACAGAGCAAAAAAGTTTTAGAGGGAGATTCAGTGAAACTAGAATGCCAGATCTCGGCTATACCTCCACCA
AAGCTTTTCTGGAAAAGAAATAATGAAATGGTACAATTCAACACTGACCGAATAAGCTTATATCAAGATA
ACACTGGAAGAGTTACTTTACTGATAAAAGATGTAAACAAGAAAGATGCTGGGTGGTATACTGTGTCAGC
AGTTAATGAAGCTGGAGTGACTACATGTAACACAAGATTAGACGTTACGGCACGTCCAAACCAAACTCTT
CCAGCTCCTAAGCAGTTACGGGTTCGACCAACATTCAGCAAATATTTAGCACTTAATGGGAAAGGTTTGA
ATGTAAAACAAGCTTTTAACCCAGAAGGAGAATTTCAGCGTTTGGCAGCTCAATCTGGACTCTATGAAAG
TGAAGAACTTTAAGGATCCACCGGATCTAGATAACTGATCATAATCAGCCATACCACATTTGTAGAGGTT
TTACTTGCTTTAAAAAACCTCCCACACCTCCCCCTGAACCTGAAACATAAAATGAATGCAATTGTTGTTG
TTAACTTGTTTATTGCAGCTTATAATGGTTACAAATAAAGCAATAGCATCACAAATTTCACAAATAAAGC
ATTTTTTTCACTGCATTCTAGTTGTGGTTTGTCCAAACTCATCAATGTATCTTAAGGCGTAAATTGTAAG
CGTTAATATTTTGTTAAAATTCGCGTTAAATTTTTGTTAAATCAGCTCATTTTTTAACCAATAGGCCGAA
ATCGGCAAAATCCCTTATAAATCAAAAGAATAGACCGAGATAGGGT
[37 nt withheld, positions 2987-3023]
AAAGAACGTGGACTCCAACGTCAAAGG
[49 nt withheld, positions 3051-3099]
T
[91 nt withheld, positions 3101-3191]
G
[124 nt withheld, positions 3193-3316]
CAGGTGGCACTTTTCGGGGAAATGTGCGCGGAACCCCTATTTGTTTATTTTTCTAAATACATTCAAATAT
GTATCCGCTCATGAGACAATAACCCTGATAAATGCTTCAATAATATTGAAAAAGGAAGAGTCCTGAGGCG
GAAAGAACCAGCTGTGGAATGTGTGTCAGTTAGGGTGTGGAAAGTCCCCAGGCTCCCCAGCAGGCAGAAG
TATGCAAAGCATGCATCTCAATTAGTCAGCAACCATAGTCCCGCCCCTAACTCCGCCCATCCCGCCCCTA
ACTCCGCCCAGTTCCGCCCATTCTCCGCCCCATGGCTGACTAATTTTTTTTATTTATGCAGAGGCCGAGG
CCGCCTCGGCCTCTGAGCTATTCCAGAAGTAGTGAGGAGGCTTTTTTGGAGGCCTAGGCTTTTGCAAAGA
TCGATCAAGAGACAGGATGAGGATCGTTTCGCATGATTGAACAAGATGGATTGCACGCAGGTTCTCCGGC
CGCTTGGGTGGAGAGGCTATTCGGCTATGACTGGGCACAACAGACAATCGGCTGCTCTGATGCCGCCGTG
TTCCGGCTGTCAGCGCAGGGGCGCCCGGTTCTTTTTGTCAAGACCGACCTGTCCGGTGCCCTGAATGAAC
TGCAAGACGAGGCAGCGCGGCTATCGTGGCTGGCCACGACGGGCGTTCCTTGCGCAGCTGTGCTCGACGT
TGTCACTGAAGCGGGAAGGGACTGGCTGCTATTGGGCGAAGTGCCGGGGCAGGATCTCCTGTCATCTCAC
CTTGCTCCTGCCGAGAAAGTATCCATCATGGCTGATGCAATGCGGCGGCTGCATACGCTTGATCCGGCTA
CCTGCCCATTCGACCACCAAGCGAAACATCGCATCGAGCGAGCACGTACTCGGATGGAAGCCGGTCTTGT
CGATCAGGATGATCTGGACGAAGAGCATCAGGGGCTCGCGCCAGCCGAACTGTTCGCCAGGCTCAAGGCG
AGCATGCCCGACGGCGAGGATCTCGTCGTGACCCATGGCGATGCCTGCTTGCCGAATATCATGGTGGAAA
ATGGCCGCTTTTCTGGATTCATCGACTGTGGCCGGCTGGGTGTGGCGGACCGCTATCAGGACATAGCGTT
GGCTACCCGTGATATTGCTGAAGAGCTTGGCGGCGAATGGGCTGACCGCTTCCTCGTGCTTTACGGTATC
GCCGCTCCCGATTCGCAGCGCATCGCCTTCTATCGCCTTCTTGACGAGTTCTTCTGAGCGGGACTCTGGG
GTTCGAAATGACCGACCAAGCGACGCCCAACCTGCCATCACGAGATTTCGATTCCACCGCCGCCTTCTAT
GAAAGGTTGGGCTTCGGAATCGTTTTCCGGGACGCCGGCTGGATGATCCTCCAGCGCGGGGATCTCATGC
TGGAGTTCTTCGCCCACCCTAGGGGGAGGCTAACTGAAACACGGAAGGAGACAATACCGGAAGGAACCCG
CGCTATGACGGCAATAAAAAGACAGAATAAAACGCACGGTGTTGGGTCGTTTGTTCATAAACGCGGGGTT
CGGTCCCAGGGCTGGCACTCTGTCGATACCCCACCGAGACCCCATTGGGGCCAATACGCCCGCGTTTCTT
CCTTTTCCCCACCCCACCCCCCAAGTTCGGGTGAAGGCCCAGGGCTCGCAGCCAACGTCGGGGCGGCAGG
CCCTGCCATAGCCTCAGGTTACTCATATATACTTTAGATTGATTTAAAACTTCATTTTTAATTTAAAAGG
ATCTAGGTGAAGATCCTTTTTGATAATCTCATGACCAAAATCCCTTAACGTGAGTTTTCGTTCCACTGAG
CGTCAGACCCCGTAGAAAAGATCAAAGGATCTTCTTGAGATCCTTTTTTTCTGCGCGTAATCTGCTGCTT
GCAAACAAAAAAACCACCGCTACCAGCGGTGGTTTGTTTGCCGGATCAAGAGCTACCAACTCTTTTTCCG
AAGGTAACTGGCTTCAGCAGAGCGCAGATACCAAATACTGTTCTTCTAGTGTAGCCGTAGTTAGGCCACC
ACTTCAAGAACTCTGTAGCACCGCCTACATACCTCGCTCTGCTAATCCTGTTACCAGTGGCTGCTGCCAG
TGGCGATAAGTCGTGTCTTACCGGGTTGGACTCAAGACGATAGTTACCGGATAAGGCGCAGCGGTCGGGC
TGAACGGGGGGTTCGTGCACACAGCCCAGCTTGGAGCGAACGACCTACACCGAACTGAGATACCTACAGC
GTGAGCTATGAGAAAGCGCCACGCTTCCCGAAGGGAGAAAGGCGGACAGGTATCCGGTAAGCGGCAGGGT
CGGAACAGGAGAGCGCACGAGGGAGCTTCCAGGGGGAAACGCCTGGTATCTTTATAGTCCTGTCGGGTTT
CGCCACCTCTGACTTGAGCGTCGATTTTTGTGATGCTCGTCAGGGGGGCGGAGCCTATGGAAAAACGCCA
GCAACGCGGCCTTTTTACGGTTCCTGGCCTTTTGCTGGCCTTTTGCTCACATGTTCTTTCCTGCGTTATC
CCCTGATTCTGTGGATAACCGTATTACCGCCATGCATTAGTTATTAATAGTAATCAATTACGGGGTC
