>Addgene plasmid #55990 | mPlum-Myotilin-C-14 | depositor partial sequence | sequence record 86895 | insert sequence
ACGTCAGATCCGCTAGCGCTACCGGTGGCTACCATGGTGAGCAAGGGCGAGGAGGTCATCAAGGAGTTCA
TGCGCTTCAAGGAGCACATGGAGGGCTCCGTGAACGGCCACGAGTTCGAGATCGAGGGCGAGGGCGAGGG
CCGCCCCTACGAGGGCACCCAGACCGCCAGGCTGAAGGTGACCAAGGGTGGCCCCCTGCCCTTCGCCTGG
GACATCCTGTCCCCTCAGATCATGTACGGCTCCAAGGCCTACGTGAAGCACCCCGCCGACATCCCCGACT
ACTTGAAGCTGTCCTTCCCCGAGGGCTTCAAGTGGGAGCGCGTGATGAACTTCGAGGACGGCGGCGTGGT
GACCGTGACCCAGGACTCCTCCCTGCAGGACGGCGAGTTCATCTACAAGGTGAAGGTGCGCGGCACCAAC
TTCCCCTCCGACGGCCCCGTAATGCAGAAGAAGACCATGGGCTGGGAGGCCTCCTCCGAGCGGATGTACC
CCGAGGACGGCGCCCTGAAGGGCGAGATGAAGATGAGGCTGAGGCTGAAGGACGGCGGCCACTACGACGC
CGAGGTCAAGACCACCTACATGGCCAAGAAGCCCGTGCAGCTGCCCGGCGCCTACAAGACCGACATCAAG
CTGGACATCACCTCCCACAACGAGGACTACACCATCGTGGAACAGTACGAGCGCGCCGAGGGCCGCCACT
CCACCGGCGCCTCCGGAAGTGCTGGGAGCGCAAGCGGAAGCGGAGGCTCCGGTTTTAACTACGAACGTCC
AAAACACTTCATCCAGTCCCAAAACCCATGTGGCTCCAGATTGCAGCCTCCTGGACCAGAAACCTCCAGC
TTCTCTAGCCAGACCAAACAGTCTTCCATTATCATCCAGCCCCGCCAGTGTACAGAGCAAAGATTTTCTG
CCTCCTCAACACTGAGCTCTCACATCACCATGTCCTCCTCTGCTTTCCCTGCTTCTCCCCAGCAGCATGC
TGGCTCCAACCCAGGCCAAAGGGTTACAACCACCTATAACCAGTCCCCAGCCAGCTTCCTCAGCTCCATA
TTACCATCACAGCCTGATTACAATAGCAGTAAAATCCCTTCCGCTATGGATTCCAACTATCAACAGTCCT
CAGCTGGCCAACCTATAAATGCAAAGCCATCCCAAACTGCAAATGCTAAGCCCATACCAAGAACTCCTGA
TCATGAAATACAAGGATCAAAAGAAGCTTTGATTCAAGATTTGGAAAGAAAGCTGAAATGCAAGGACACC
CTTCTTCATAATGGAAATCAACGTCTAACATATGAAGAGAAGATGGCTCGCAGATTGCTAGGACCACAGA
ATGCAGCTGCTGTGTTTCAAGCTCAGGATGACAGTGGTGCACAAGACTCGCAGCAACACAACTCAGAACA
TGCGCGACTGCAAGTTCCTACATCACAAGTAAGAAGTAGATCAACCTCAAGGGGAGATGTGAATGATCAG
GATGCAATCCAGGAGAAATTTTACCCACCACGTTTCATTCAAGTGCCAGAGAACATGTCGATTGATGAAG
GAAGATTCTGCAGAATGGACTTCAAAGTGAGTGGACTGCCAGCTCCTGATGTGTCATGGTATCTAAATGG
AAGAACAGTTCAATCAGATGATTTGCACAAAATGATAGTGTCTGAGAAGGGTCTTCATTCACTCATCTTT
GAAGTAGTCAGAGCTTCAGATGCAGGGGCTTATGCATGTGTTGCCAAGAATAGAGCAGGAGAAGCCACCT
TCACTGTGCAGCTGGATGTCCTTGCAAAAGAACATAAAAGAGCACCAATGTTTATCTACAAACCACAGAG
CAAAAAAGTTTTAGAGGGAGATTCAGTGAAACTAGAATGCCAGATCTCGGCTATACCTCCACCAAAGCTT
TTCTGGAAAAGAAATAATGAAATGGTACAATTCAACACTGACCGAATAAGCTTATATCAAGATAACACTG
GAAGAGTTACTTTACTGATAAAAGATGTAAACAAGAAAGATGCTGGGTGGTATACTGTGTCAGCAGTTAA
TGAAGCTGGAGTGACTACATGTAACACAAGATTAGACGTTACGGCACGTCCAAACCAAACTCTTCCAGCT
CCTAAGCAGTTACGGGTTCGACCAACATTCAGCAAATATTTAGCACTTAATGGGAAAGGTTTGAATGTAA
AACAAGCTTTTAACCCAGAAGGAGAATTTCAGCGTTTGGCAGCTCAATCTGGACTCTATGAAAGTGAAGA
ACTTTAAGGATCCACCGGATCTAGATAACTGATCATAATCAGCCATACCACATT
